Addgene plasmid #90969: pRS313 - prp8 A1871E
Purpose: yeast vector
Depositing lab: Christine Guthrie. Depositing organization: University of California, San Francisco (UCSF). Publication: Structural toggle in the RNaseH domain of Prp8 helps balance splicing fidelity and catalytic efficiency. Mayerle M, Raghavan M, Ledoux S, Price A, Stepankiw N, Hadjivassiliou H, Moehle EA, Mendoza SD, Pleiss JA, Guthrie C, Abelson J. Proc Natl Acad Sci U S A. 2017 Apr 17. pii: 201701462. doi: 10.1073/pnas.1701462114. PubMed 28416677.
Backbone
  Vector backbone: pRS313
  Vector type: Yeast Expression
  Selectable markers: HIS3
Growth in bacteria
  Bacterial resistance: Ampicillin, 100 μg/mL
  Growth temperature: 37°C
  Growth strain: DH5alpha
  Copy number: Unknown
Gene/Insert
  Gene/Insert name: PRP8
  Species: S. cerevisiae (budding yeast)
  Mutation: A1871E
  Entrez Gene: PRP8 (a.k.a. YHR165C, DBF3, DNA39, RNA8, SLT21, USA2)
Resource information
  A portion of this plasmid was derived from a plasmid made by: Kuhn and Brow, Genetics 155: 1667–1682; Price et al., RNA. 2014 Jan;20(1):46-60
Terms and licenses: Academic/Nonprofit Terms; Industry Terms: Not Available to Industry
How to cite: pRS313 - prp8 A1871E was a gift from Christine Guthrie (Addgene plasmid # 90969 ; http://n2t.net/addgene:90969 ; RRID:Addgene_90969)
