[The description below was written by a language model from this plasmid's Addgene catalogue record and pLannotate feature annotations shown in this document.]
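Description:
pRS313 - prp8 A1871E is a low-copy yeast–E. coli shuttle plasmid of about 14.6 kb, built on the pRS313 centromeric backbone and carrying a mutant allele of the Saccharomyces cerevisiae splicing factor gene PRP8. In yeast it is maintained through a CEN6/ARS element, which gives stable, near single-copy inheritance, and it is selected by the HIS3 auxotrophic marker expressed from its own promoter. In bacteria it replicates from a high-copy ColE1/pUC-type origin and is selected with ampicillin via the β-lactamase gene. An f1 origin is also present. The usual pRS polylinker surroundings remain (lac promoter/operator, interrupted lacZα fragment, and flanking T3 and T7 promoters).

The insert is a large genomic segment cloned between the T3 and T7 sites. It contains the full PRP8 open reading frame (about 7.2 kb) with the A1871E substitution. Annotated fragments of CDC23 upstream and DNA2 downstream appear to be partial neighbouring genes carried along with the genomic fragment. No heterologous yeast promoter is annotated, and the record does not name the promoter. The flanking chromosomal sequence suggests that PRP8 is expressed from its native regulatory regions, but this is an inference. No epitope tag or reporter is annotated.

Prp8 is the scaffold protein of the U5 snRNP that positions the U2, U5 and U6 snRNAs and the pre-mRNA splice sites at the spliceosome's catalytic core. The associated publication concerns a structural toggle in the Prp8 RNaseH domain that balances splicing fidelity against catalytic efficiency. The plasmid is therefore likely intended for expressing this prp8 allele in yeast to study its effects on splicing, though the stated purpose is simply "yeast vector".
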