Features (pLannotate 1.2.2; 21 found; start..end, strand, type, name):
      1..7239    +  CDS            PRP8 (sequence partly withheld): PRP8_YEAST - Also known as DBF3, DNA39, RNA8, SLT21, USA2. Experimental evidence at protein level: Swiss-Prot protein existence level 1. Functions as a scaffold that mediates the ordered assembly of spliceosomal proteins and snRNAs. Required for association of BRR2 with the spliceosomal U5 snRNP, and the subsequent assembly of the U4/U6-U5 tri-snRNP complex. Functions as scaffold that positions spliceosomal U2, U5 and U6 snRNAs at splice sites on pre-mRNA substrates, so that splicing can occur. Interacts with both the 5' and the 3' splice site, as well as the branch region. Has a role in branc
   7771..9051    +  CDS            DNA2 (fragment): DNA2_YEAST - Experimental evidence at protein level: Swiss-Prot protein existence level 1. Key enzyme involved in DNA replication and DNA repair. Involved in Okazaki fragments processing by cleaving long flaps that escape FEN1: flaps that are longer than 27 nucleotides are coated by replication protein A complex (RPA), leading to recruit DNA2 which cleaves the flap until it is too short to bind RPA and becomes a substrate for FEN1. Also involved in 5'-end resection of DNA during double-strand break (DSB) repair by mediating the cleavage of 5'-ssDNA. Possesses different enzymatic activities, su
   9064..9082    -  promoter       T7 promoter: promoter for bacteriophage T7 RNA polymerase
   9085..9242    +  CDS            lacZα (fragment): LacZα fragment of β-galactosidase; lacZ fragment
   9246..9674    +  rep_origin     f1 ori (sequence partly withheld): f1 bacteriophage origin of replication; arrow indicates direction of (+) strand synthesis
   9702..9753    -  misc_feature   bom (fragment): basis of mobility region from pBR322
   9961..10623   -  CDS            HIS3: imidazoleglycerol-phosphate dehydratase, required for histidine biosynthesis; S. cerevisiae HIS3; yeast auxotrophic marker
  10624..10811   -  promoter       HIS3 promoter: S. cerevisiae HIS3
  10861..10941   +  CDS            MRM1 (fragment): MRM1_YEAST - Also known as PET56 From Saccharomyces cerevisiae (strain ATCC 204508 / S288c) (Baker's yeast).
  10942..10991   -  misc_feature   bom (fragment): basis of mobility region from pBR322
  11093..11128   -  CDS            rop (fragment): Rop protein, which maintains plasmids at low copy number; rop
  11203..11706   +  misc_feature   CEN/ARS: S. cerevisiae CEN6 centromere fused to an autonomously replicating sequence
  11736..11840   +  promoter       AmpR promoter: bla
  11841..12701   +  CDS            AmpR: β-lactamase; bla; confers resistance to ampicillin, carbenicillin, and related antibiotics
  12872..13460   +  rep_origin     ori: high-copy-number ColE1/pMB1/pBR322/pUC origin of replication
  13643..13735   +  CDS            lacI (fragment): lac repressor; lacI; The lac repressor binds to the lac operator to inhibit transcription in E. coli. This inhibition can be relieved by adding lactose or isopropyl-β-D-thiogalactopyranoside (IPTG).
  13748..13769   +  protein_bind   CAP binding site: CAP binding activates transcription in the presence of cAMP. E. coli catabolite activator protein
  13784..13814   +  promoter       lac promoter: promoter for the E. coli lac operon
  13818..13840   +  protein_bind   lac operator (fragment): The lac repressor binds to the lac operator to inhibit transcription in E. coli. This inhibition can be relieved by adding lactose or isopropyl-β-D-thiogalactopyranoside (IPTG). lac repressor encoded by lacI
  13883..13901   +  promoter       T3 promoter: promoter for bacteriophage T3 RNA polymerase
  13927..14421   +  CDS            CDC23 (fragment): CDC23_YEAST - Experimental evidence at protein level: Swiss-Prot protein existence level 1. Component of the anaphase promoting complex/cyclosome (APC/C), a cell cycle-regulated E3 ubiquitin-protein ligase complex that controls progression through mitosis and the G1 phase of the cell cycle. The APC/C is thought to confer substrate specificity and, in the presence of ubiquitin-conjugating E2 enzymes, it catalyzes the formation of protein-ubiquitin conjugates that are subsequently degraded by the 26S proteasome. In early mitosis, the APC/C is activated by CDC20 and targets securin PDS1, the B-ty
>Addgene plasmid #90969 | pRS313 - prp8 A1871E | addgene full sequence | sequence record 178494 | Addgene NGS Result
ATGAGTGGACTACCGCCCCCACCTCCTGGTTTTGAAGAGGACAGCGACTTAGCACTTCCACCACCACCAC
CACCACCGCCTGGATACGAAATCGAAGAACTGGATAATCCGATGGTGCCATCATCGGTAAATGAGGATAC
ATTCCTTCCGCCTCCACCACCTCCTCCAAGCAACTTCGAAATAAACGCTGAAGAAATTGTGGACTTCACA
TTACCACCGCCACCACCCCCTCCAGGTCTAGATGAATTAGAGACTAAAGCAGAAAAGAAAGTAGAATTAC
ATGGAAAGAGAAAATTGGACATAGGAAAAGATACTTTCGTCACTCGAAAATCAAGAAAGCGTGCAAAAAA
AATGACCAAAAAGGCAAAGAGAAGCAATTTATATACTCCTAAAGCCGAGATGCCACCGGAACATCTGCGA
AAGATTATTAATACTCACAGTGACATGGCCTCCAAAATGTACAATACTGATAAAAAGGCTTTTCTAGGCG
CTCTAAAGTATTTACCGCACGCGATTTTAAAATTGTTAGAGAACATGCCTCATCCATGGGAGCAAGCCAA
AGAAGTTAAAGTTTTATATCACACTTCAGGAGCCATAACATTTGTGAATGAAACACCAAGAGTAATAGAG
CCTGTATATACTGCCCAATGGTCAGCTACTTGGATAGCAATGAGGAGAGAAAAACGAGATAGAACACATT
TTAAAAGAATGAGATTTCCACCTTTCGATGATGACGAACCACCTCTGTCATATGAACAGCACATAGAAAA
TATCGAGCCACTGGATCCTATAAATCTTCCCTTAGACTCTCAAGATGATGAATATGTTAAAGATTGGCTC
TACGATTCCCGGCCCTTGGAGGAGGATAGTAAAAAGGTCAATGGTACATCTTATAAAAAGTGGAGTTTTG
ATTTACCTGAAATGTCGAACTTATATAGGTTATCAACGCCACTTAGAGATGAAGTAACTGACAAAAATTA
CTATTATCTTTTCGATAAAAAATCTTTTTTTAACGGTAAAGCCCTTAATAACGCAATCCCTGGAGGTCCT
AAATTTGAACCTTTATACCCAAGAGAAGAGGAGGAAGATTATAACGAATTCAACTCTATAGATAGAGTAA
TATTTAGGGTTCCTATTAGAAGCGAATATAAGGTAGCGTTTCCTCATCTATATAATTCCCGGCCCCGTTC
AGTGCGCATACCATGGTATAATAATCCAGTGTCGTGTATTATCCAGAACGATGAGGAGTACGACACGCCT
GCACTTTTTTTTGATCCATCGCTGAACCCAATACCTCACTTTATTGATAATAATTCATCCCTCAACGTAT
CAAATACAAAGGAAAACGGTGATTTCACTTTACCTGAAGATTTTGCACCTCTTTTGGCTGAAGAAGAAGA
ACTTATTTTGCCAAATACAAAAGATGCGATGTCGTTATATCATTCACCTTTTCCATTTAATAGAACTAAA
GGAAAAATGGTGAGAGCACAAGATGTTGCCCTGGCTAAAAAATGGTTTTTGCAACATCCTGACGAGGAGT
ATCCCGTTAAAGTTAAGGTCTCTTACCAAAAGCTCTTGAAGAACTACGTGCTAAATGAATTGCACCCTAC
TTTGCCAACAAACCACAACAAAACTAAGTTATTGAAGAGTTTAAAAAATACCAAGTATTTTCAACAAACT
ACAATTGATTGGGTAGAGGCAGGACTCCAGCTATGTCGACAAGGACACAATATGTTAAATTTATTAATCC
ACAGAAAGGGCCTAACTTATTTACATCTCGACTACAATTTCAATTTAAAACCAACTAAAACCTTAACCAC
AAAAGAACGTAAAAAGTCAAGACTTGGAAACTCATTTCATTTGATGCGTGAATTGCTAAAAATGATGAAA
CTGATTGTAGATACACATGTGCAGTTTAGGTTAGGAAATGTAGATGCCTTCCAGTTAGCAGATGGTATAC
ATTATATTTTGAACCACATAGGACAATTGACCGGTATTTATCGTTATAAATATAAAGTAATGCATCAAAT
CCGCGCATGTAAAGATCTGAAACATATCATATATTATAAGTTTAATAAAAATTTGGGAAAAGGACCTGGT
TGTGGATTTTGGCAACCTGCGTGGAGAGTGTGGCTAAATTTCTTAAGAGGCACTATACCACTACTCGAAA
GATATATTGGAAACCTTATCACACGTCAATTTGAAGGCCGTTCTAATGAAATTGTCAAAACTACAACTAA
ACAAAGACTTGACGCCTACTACGATCTTGAGTTACGAAACTCGGTCATGGATGACATTTTAGAAATGATG
CCTGAGAGTATTCGACAGAAAAAGGCAAGAACTATACTGCAACATTTAAGTGAGGCTTGGAGATGTTGGA
AGGCTAATATTCCATGGGATGTTCCTGGTATGCCAGCCCCAATCAAAAAAATAATTGAACGGTATATAAA
ATCCAAAGCTGATGCCTGGGTATCTGCAGCTCATTACAATCGAGAACGTATAAAGCGTGGAGCTCACGTC
GAAAAGACTATGGTTAAAAAAAATCTGGGGCGTTTAACGAGACTTTGGATCAAAAATGAGCAGGAACGTC
AAAGGCAAATACAGAAAAACGGTCCCGAAATTACTCCCGAAGAGGCTACGACCATATTTTCTGTTATGGT
TGAGTGGCTTGAATCAAGGAGCTTTTCACCAATACCATTTCCACCTTTAACTTACAAAAATGATACTAAG
ATATTAGTTCTTGCCCTCGAAGACCTAAAAGATGTCTACGCATCAAAAGTACGTTTAAATGCATCTGAAA
GGGAAGAACTTGCGTTGATAGAGGAGGCTTATGATAATCCTCACGATACTTTGAACAGAATCAAAAAGTA
CTTGTTGACCCAGCGAGTTTTTAAGCCTGTTGATATAACCATGATGGAAAACTATCAAAACATTTCCCCT
GTTTATTCAGTTGATCCCTTGGAAAAGATTACCGATGCATATCTTGATCAGTATTTATGGTACGAAGCTG
ACCAACGAAAGCTTTTCCCAAACTGGATTAAACCAAGTGATTCAGAGATACCACCTCTTCTGGTATACAA
GTGGACTCAGGGTATAAACAACCTATCTGAAATTTGGGATGTATCCAGAGGCCAATCTGCAGTTTTGCTT
GAGACTACTTTGGGTGAAATGGCCGAAAAAATTGACTTTACTTTACTTAATAGATTACTTCGCCTGATTG
TAGATCCTAATATTGCTGACTATATCACTGCAAAAAATAATGTTGTTATCAACTTTAAAGATATGAGTCA
CGTCAACAAATATGGCTTAATACGCGGGTTGAAGTTCGCTTCTTTCATATTCCAATATTACGGACTAGTT
ATAGATCTTTTACTATTGGGTCAGGAAAGGGCTACAGATTTGGCTGGTCCAGCTAACAATCCAAATGAAT
TTATGCAATTCAAGAGCAAAGAAGTAGAAAAGGCACATCCGATCAGACTTTACACCAGATATTTAGATCG
TATATATATGCTTTTTCACTTTGAAGAAGATGAGGGAGAGGAATTGACTGATGAATACTTGGCAGAGAAT
CCAGATCCAAACTTTGAAAACAGCATCGGATACAATAATAGAAAATGCTGGCCCAAAGATTCGCGCATGA
GGCTAATACGTCAGGACGTTAACCTAGGGCGAGCAGTGTTTTGGGAAATTCAAAGTAGGGTGCCAACTTC
GTTAACGTCAATTAAATGGGAAAATGCTTTTGTTTCCGTATACAGTAAAAACAATCCGAACTTACTCTTC
TCTATGTGTGGTTTTGAAGTCAGAATATTACCAAGACAAAGAATGGAAGAGGTGGTTTCTAACGATGAAG
GTGTTTGGGATTTAGTTGACGAAAGAACCAAGCAAAGAACTGCAAAAGCATATTTAAAGGTATCTGAAGA
AGAAATCAAAAAATTTGACAGCAGAATAAGAGGCATATTGATGGCCTCCGGTTCAACCACTTTTACTAAA
GTGGCCGCTAAATGGAACACTTCACTGATATCCCTTTTCACATACTTTAGAGAAGCCATTGTTGCCACGG
AGCCGTTATTAGATATCCTGGTGAAAGGAGAAACAAGAATTCAAAACCGTGTCAAACTTGGTTTAAATTC
GAAAATGCCAACAAGATTTCCACCTGCTGTTTTTTATACACCAAAAGAACTTGGTGGGTTGGGTATGATT
AGTGCTTCTCATATTTTAATTCCTGCATCTGACTTAAGTTGGTCAAAACAGACCGATACTGGAATTACGC
ATTTTCGTGCTGGTATGACGCACGAGGATGAAAAATTAATCCCAACTATCTTCCGTTACATCACTACTTG
GGAAAATGAATTTTTAGACTCTCAAAGGGTGTGGGCCGAGTATGCAACGAAAAGGCAGGAAGCTATTCAG
CAGAATAGGAGGTTAGCTTTTGAAGAACTTGAAGGATCGTGGGATCGTGGTATACCTCGTATTAGCACTT
TATTTCAAAGAGATCGACATACTCTAGCGTATGACAGAGGTCACAGAATCCGTAGGGAATTTAAACAGTA
CTCTCTAGAGAGAAACAGCCCCTTTTGGTGGACAAACTCCCACCATGACGGTAAATTATGGAATTTAAAT
GCCTATAGAACTGATGTGATTCAAGCCCTAGGAGGTATTGAAACAATTTTGGAACACACTTTATTTAAGG
GGACTGGTTTTAATTCATGGGAAGGTTTGTTTTGGGAAAAGGCGTCCGGGTTTGAGGATTCCATGCAATT
TAAGAAGCTAACTCATGCTCAAAGAACTGGTTTAAGCCAAATTCCAAATCGTAGATTTACCTTATGGTGG
TCACCAACTATTAACAGAGCAAATGTCTATGTCGGTTTCTTGGTGCAATTGGATCTGACTGGTATCTTCC
TCCATGGTAAAATTCCTACGTTAAAAATATCTTTAATTCAAATATTCCGTGCTCATTTGTGGCAAAAAAT
ACATGAAAGTATAGTTTTTGATATTTGTCAAATTCTCGATGGTGAGCTAGATGTTTTGCAAATTGAATCT
GTGACTAAAGAAACAGTGCATCCCCGCAAATCGTACAAGATGAATTCATCTGCCGCGGACATAACTATGG
AAAGTGTTCATGAATGGGAAGTTTCAAAACCCTCCCTATTACATGAAACAAATGACTCATTTAAGGGATT
GATTACCAACAAAATGTGGTTTGATGTACAATTGAGATACGGTGATTATGATTCTCATGATATATCTCGT
TATGTGAGGGCAAAATTCCTCGATTATACAACAGATAATGTCAGCATGTATCCCTCCCCAACAGGTGTTA
TGATCGGTATCGATTTGGCTTATAACATGTATGATGCCTATGGTAATTGGTTCAACGGATTAAAACCTTT
GATACAAAATAGTATGAGAACAATTATGAAAGCTAACCCAGCATTATATGTCCTTCGTGAACGTATTAGA
AAAGGTCTTCAAATATATCAATCTAGTGTACAGGAACCATTTTTAAACTCCTCAAACTATGCCGAGTTAT
TCAATAACGACATTAAACTCTTCGTTGACGACACTAATGTGTATAGAGTTACTGTCCACAAGACTTTTGA
AGGGAACGTTGAAACAAAAGCAATTAATGGTTGCATTTTCACTTTAAATCCAAAGACTGGGCATCTGTTT
CTGAAAATTATCCATACCTCTGTATGGGCCGGTCAAAAACGTTTAAGCCAATTGGCCAAATGGAAAACAG
CTGAGGAAGTTAGTGCTCTTGTGAGATCTTTGCCCAAAGAAGAGCAGCCAAAACAAATTATCGTCACAAG
AAAGGCAATGCTTGATCCTTTAGAGGTTCACATGCTTGACTTTCCTAACATAGCAATCAGGCCAACAGAG
CTGCGACTACCATTTTCAGCTGCAATGTCAATAGATAAACTTTCTGATGTTGTGATGAAAGCTACTGAAC
CTCAGATGGTTCTGTTTAACATTTATGATGATTGGTTAGACCGTATTTCATCGTACACTGCATTTTCTAG
ACTTACACTACTTTTAAGAGCTTTAAAGACGAACGAGGAAAGTGCCAAAATGATTCTACTCAGTGACCCC
ACGATCACTATCAAATCGTACCATTTATGGCCTTCATTCACTGATGAACAATGGATCACTATCGAATCTC
AAATGAGAGATTTGATTTTGACTGAGTACGGCAGAAAATACAATGTCAATATATCTGCCTTAACTCAAAC
GGAAATTAAAGATATTATATTGGGTCAAAATATCAAGGCACCATCTGTGAAGAGACAAAAAATGGCTGAA
TTAGAAGCTGCCAGGTCAGAAAAGCAGAACGACGAAGAAGCTGCAGGTGCATCAACTGTTATGAAAACTA
AAACTATCAATGCGCAAGGTGAGGAGATAGTTGTAGTAGCTTCCGCTGATTACGAAAGTCAAACGTTTAG
T
[735 nt withheld, positions 6442-7176]
TTACAGTTTAGCGAATTGGCGGGGGACGAAGAGTTAGAGGCCGAACAAATCGATGTATTTAGCTGAATAT
ATTCCCCAATAAACTGGAATCTGTTATTTCATAGATATATATGTAAGTATAAGTTTGTATGTATAATATT
CAACGCATTTTTTATGCCCGTCGTAGTTGCTACCTACCACACGATGATGTATTATAATTTCGGAACTACT
TCAAAGCTACGCTTTCCGCACTATGAAAAGCTATAAGTATGTGAAAATTGGTCATTGACTGTGATTCTAT
TTCAAAAAGTAACCAAAGGAGATAGACATCGTTCGGACAGAAAATGGTCCGTTGTCACTCCCATTCCATT
ATGTCCTTCATATAGAAATTGGATATTCTTGTTTTCATTTCGCGCAATAAAGCAATTCCGTGCGGCAGAA
AGAACTTATATATATTTAACTGATCTTACGCTATTTATGGCAAAACTTGTGTTACATTTTTGAAGATAAA
GTTACAATCATTACGGCAGCCTCAAAACAAAATTGGGAGAAAACATACTCAAGTGAGTACTCATTTTGTG
CAAGCAAACACTGACAATTGAAGAGATCGTCAGGATGCCCGGAACGCCACAGAAGAACAAGAGGTCTGCG
AGTATATCTGTTTCACCTGCGAAGAAGACAGAGGAAAAAGAAATAATACAAAATGATTCAAAGGCGATAT
TATCTAAGCAAACTAAGAGGAAAAAAAAGTATGCTTTTGCTCCTATAAATAACTTAAATGGGAAGAACAC
CAAGGTATCCAATGCAAGTGTCCTAAAGTCAATAGCCGTTTCACAAGTACGAAATACATCAAGAACAAAA
GATATAAACAAAGCAGTTAGCAAGAGCGTAAAGCAATTACCAAATTCACAAGTTAAACCGAAACGGGAAA
TGTCTAATTTGAGTAGGCATCACGATTTCACTCAAGACGAGGACGGCCCCATGGAAGAAGTAATATGGAA
ATATTCACCTTTACAACGAGATATGTCCGACAAAACAACAAGCGCTGCCGAATACTCTGATGACTACGAA
GATGTCCAAAATCCCTCTTCTACACCTATAGTCCCTAATCGACTGAAAACTGTTCTTAGTTTCACAAATA
TCCAAGTACCCAACGCTGACGTAAATCAACTCATTCAAGAAAATGGAAATGAGCAAGTGCGTCCTAAACC
AGCAGAAATATCTACCAGGGAGTCTCTCCGTAATATAGATGATATTCTCGATGATATAGAGGGCGATTTA
ACTATAAAACCGACGATAACGAAATTCAGCGATTTGCCATCTTCACCCATCAAGGCACCCAACGTTGAAA
AAAAAGCAGAGGTGAATGCAGAAGAAGTAGATAAAATGGATTCAACAGGAGATAGCAACGATGGCGATGA
CTCTTTGATAGATATTTTAACTCAAAAGTATGTTGAGAAACGCAAGAGTGAGAGTCAGATAACAATTCAA
GGCAACACCAATCAAAAAAGTGGAGCCCAGGAAAGTTGTGGGAAGAATGATAACACAAAATCGAGAGGAG
AAATTGAAGATCATGAAAATGTAGACAATCAAGCCAAAACAGGCAATGCATTTTATGAGAATGAAGAAGA
CAGTAATTGCCAAAGAATTAAAAAAAATGAAAAAATAGAATACAATTCTTCAGACGAATTTTCAGACGAT
TCACTAATTGAACTATTGAACGAAACTCAAACACAAGTGGAACCTAACACTATTGAACAAGATTTAGACA
AAGTGGAGAAAATGGTCTCTGACGATTTGAGAATTGCTACTGATTCCACTTTATCCGCATATGCTCTCAG
AGCTAAGTCTGGTGCTCCAAGAGACGGCGTAGTACGATTAGTAATAGTAAGCTTACCTCCAATTCGCCCT
ATAGTGAGTCGTATTACAATTCACTGGCCGTCGTTTTACAACGTCGTGACTGGGAAAACCCTGGCGTTAC
CCAACTTAATCGCCTTGCAGCACATCCCCCTTTCGCCAGCTGGCGTAATAGCGAAGAGGCCCGCACCGAT
CGCCCTTCCCAACAGTTGCGCAGCCTGAATGGCGAATGG
[124 nt withheld, positions 9246-9369]
C
[91 nt withheld, positions 9371-9461]
A
[49 nt withheld, positions 9463-9511]
CCTTTGACGTTGGAGTCCACGTTCTTT
[37 nt withheld, positions 9539-9575]
ACCCTATCTCGGTCTATTCTTTTGATTTATAAGGGATTTTGCCGATTTCGGCCTATTGGTTAAAAAATGA
GCTGATTTAACAAAAATTTAACGCGAATTTTAACAAAATATTAACGCTTACAATTTCCTGATGCGGTATT
TTCTCCTTACGCATCTGTGCGGTATTTCACACCGCATAGATCCGTCGAGTTCAAGAGAAAAAAAAAGAAA
AAGCAAAAAGAAAAAAGGAAAGCGCGCCTCGTTCAGAATGACACGTATAGAATGATGCATTACCTTGTCA
TCTTCAGTATCATACTGTTCGTATACATACTTACTGACATTCATAGGTATACATATATACACATGTATAT
ATATCGTATGCTGCAGCTTTAAATAATCGGTGTCACTACATAAGAACACCTTTGGTGGAGGGAACATCGT
TGGTACCATTGGGCGAGGTGGCTTCTCTTATGGCAACCGCAAGAGCCTTGAACGCACTCTCACTACGGTG
ATGATCATTCTTGCCTCGCAGACAATCAACGTGGAGGGTAATTCTGCTAGCCTCTGCAAAGCTTTCAAGA
AAATGCGGGATCATCTCGCAAGAGAGATCTCCTACTTTCTCCCTTTGCAAACCAAGTTCGACAACTGCGT
ACGGCCTGTTCGAAAGATCTACCACCGCTCTGGAAAGTGCCTCATCCAAAGGCGCAAATCCTGATCCAAA
CCTTTTTACTCCACGCACGGCCCCTAGGGCCTCTTTAAAAGCTTGACCGAGAGCAATCCCGCAGTCTTCA
GTGGTGTGATGGTCGTCTATGTGTAAGTCACCAATGCACTCAACGATTAGCGACCAGCCGGAATGCTTGG
CCAGAGCATGTATCATATGGTCCAGAAACCCTATACCTGTGTGGACGTTAATCACTTGCGATTGTGTGGC
CTGTTCTGCTACTGCTTCTGCCTCTTTTTCTGGGAAGATCGAGTGCTCTATCGCTAGGGGACCACCCTTT
AAAGAGATCGCAATCTGAATCTTGGTTTCATTTGTAATACGCTTTACTAGGGCTTTCTGCTCTGTCATCT
TTGCCTTCGTTTATCTTGCCTGCTCATTTTTTAGTATATTCTTCGAAGAAATCACATTACTTTATATAAT
GTATAATTCATTATGTGATAATGCCAATCGCTAAGAAAAAAAAAGAGTCATCCGCTAGGTGGAAAAAAAA
AAATGAAAATCATTACCGAGGCATAAAAAAATATAGAGTGTACTAGAGGAGGCCAAGAGTAATAGAAAAA
GAAAATTGCGGGAAAGGACTGTGTTATGACTTCCCTGACTAATGCCGTGTTCAAACGATACCTGGCAGTG
ACTCCTAGCGCTCACCAAGCTCTTAAAACGGGAATTTATGGTGCACTCTCAGTACAATCTGCTCTGATGC
CGCATAGTTAAGCCAGCCCCGACACCCGCCAACACCCGCTGACGCGCCCTGACGGGCTTGTCTGCTCCCG
GCATCCGCTTACAGACAAGCTGTGACCGTCTCCGGGAGCTGCATGTGTCAGAGGTTTTCACCGTCATCAC
CGAAACGCGCGAGACGAAAGGGCCTCGTGATACGCCTATTTTTATAGGTTAATGTCATGATAATAATGGT
TTCTTAGGGTCCTTTTCATCACGTGCTATAAAAATAATTATAATTTAAATTTTTTAATATAAATATATAA
ATTAAAAATAGAAAGTAAAAAAAGAAATTAAAGAAAAAATAGTTTTTGTTTTCCGAAGATGTAAAAGACT
CTAGGGGGATCGCCAACAAATACTACCTTTTATCTTGCTCTTCCTGCTCTCAGGTATTAATGCCGAATTG
TTTCATCTTGTCTGTGTAGAAGACCACACACGAAAATCCTGTGATTTTACATTTTACTTATCGTTAATCG
AATGTATATCTATTTAATCTGCTTTTCTTGTCTAATAAATATATATGTAAAGTACGCTTTTTGTTGAAAT
TTTTTAAACCTTTGTTTATTTTTTTTTCTTCATTCCGTAACTCTTCTACCTTCTTTATTTACTTTCTAAA
ATCCAAATACAAAACATAAAAATAAATAAACACAGAGTAAATTCCCAAATTATTCCATCATTAAAAGATA
CGAGGCGCGTGTAAGTTACAGGCAAGCGATCCGTCAGGTGGCACTTTTCGGGGAAATGTGCGCGGAACCC
CTATTTGTTTATTTTTCTAAATACATTCAAATATGTATCCGCTCATGAGACAATAACCCTGATAAATGCT
TCAATAATATTGAAAAAGGAAGAGTATGAGTATTCAACATTTCCGTGTCGCCCTTATTCCCTTTTTTGCG
GCATTTTGCCTTCCTGTTTTTGCTCACCCAGAAACGCTGGTGAAAGTAAAAGATGCTGAAGATCAGTTGG
GTGCACGAGTGGGTTACATCGAACTGGATCTCAACAGCGGTAAGATCCTTGAGAGTTTTCGCCCCGAAGA
ACGTTTTCCAATGATGAGCACTTTTAAAGTTCTGCTATGTGGCGCGGTATTATCCCGTATTGACGCCGGG
CAAGAGCAACTCGGTCGCCGCATACACTATTCTCAGAATGACTTGGTTGAGTACTCACCAGTCACAGAAA
AGCATCTTACGGATGGCATGACAGTAAGAGAATTATGCAGTGCTGCCATAACCATGAGTGATAACACTGC
GGCCAACTTACTTCTGACAACGATCGGAGGACCGAAGGAGCTAACCGCTTTTTTGCACAACATGGGGGAT
CATGTAACTCGCCTTGATCGTTGGGAACCGGAGCTGAATGAAGCCATACCAAACGACGAGCGTGACACCA
CGATGCCTGTAGCAATGGCAACAACGTTGCGCAAACTATTAACTGGCGAACTACTTACTCTAGCTTCCCG
GCAACAATTAATAGACTGGATGGAGGCGGATAAAGTTGCAGGACCACTTCTGCGCTCGGCCCTTCCGGCT
GGCTGGTTTATTGCTGATAAATCTGGAGCCGGTGAGCGTGGGTCTCGCGGTATCATTGCAGCACTGGGGC
CAGATGGTAAGCCCTCCCGTATCGTAGTTATCTACACGACGGGGAGTCAGGCAACTATGGATGAACGAAA
TAGACAGATCGCTGAGATAGGTGCCTCACTGATTAAGCATTGGTAACTGTCAGACCAAGTTTACTCATAT
ATACTTTAGATTGATTTAAAACTTCATTTTTAATTTAAAAGGATCTAGGTGAAGATCCTTTTTGATAATC
TCATGACCAAAATCCCTTAACGTGAGTTTTCGTTCCACTGAGCGTCAGACCCCGTAGAAAAGATCAAAGG
ATCTTCTTGAGATCCTTTTTTTCTGCGCGTAATCTGCTGCTTGCAAACAAAAAAACCACCGCTACCAGCG
GTGGTTTGTTTGCCGGATCAAGAGCTACCAACTCTTTTTCCGAAGGTAACTGGCTTCAGCAGAGCGCAGA
TACCAAATACTGTTCTTCTAGTGTAGCCGTAGTTAGGCCACCACTTCAAGAACTCTGTAGCACCGCCTAC
ATACCTCGCTCTGCTAATCCTGTTACCAGTGGCTGCTGCCAGTGGCGATAAGTCGTGTCTTACCGGGTTG
GACTCAAGACGATAGTTACCGGATAAGGCGCAGCGGTCGGGCTGAACGGGGGGTTCGTGCACACAGCCCA
GCTTGGAGCGAACGACCTACACCGAACTGAGATACCTACAGCGTGAGCTATGAGAAAGCGCCACGCTTCC
CGAAGGGAGAAAGGCGGACAGGTATCCGGTAAGCGGCAGGGTCGGAACAGGAGAGCGCACGAGGGAGCTT
CCAGGGGGAAACGCCTGGTATCTTTATAGTCCTGTCGGGTTTCGCCACCTCTGACTTGAGCGTCGATTTT
TGTGATGCTCGTCAGGGGGGCGGAGCCTATGGAAAAACGCCAGCAACGCGGCCTTTTTACGGTTCCTGGC
CTTTTGCTGGCCTTTTGCTCACATGTTCTTTCCTGCGTTATCCCCTGATTCTGTGGATAACCGTATTACC
GCCTTTGAGTGAGCTGATACCGCTCGCCGCAGCCGAACGACCGAGCGCAGCGAGTCAGTGAGCGAGGAAG
CGGAAGAGCGCCCAATACGCAAACCGCCTCTCCCCGCGCGTTGGCCGATTCATTAATGCAGCTGGCACGA
CAGGTTTCCCGACTGGAAAGCGGGCAGTGAGCGCAACGCAATTAATGTGAGTTAGCTCACTCATTAGGCA
CCCCAGGCTTTACACTTTATGCTTCCGGCTCGTATGTTGTGTGGAATTGTGAGCGGATAACAATTTCACA
CAGGAAACAGCTATGACCATGATTACGCCAAGCTCGAAATTAACCCTCACTAAAGGGAACAAAAGCTGGT
ACCGGGCCCCCCCTCGAGACTTCAAAGCATGGTTTGGTTTGGGCCAGGCTTATGCTCTCCTGGACATGCA
TTTATATTCTCTTTACTACTTCCAGAAAGCTTGCACTTTGAAACCTTGGGATCGTCGGATTTGGCAAGTA
TTGGGAGAATGTTATAGTAAGACGGGAAATAAGGTAGAAGCTATAAAATGCTACAAAAGATCCATAAAAG
CTTCACAAACGGTCGATCAAAATACTTCAATATATTACCGGTTAGCGCAACTATATGAAGAACTTGAAGA
CTTGCAAGAATGTAAGAAGTTCATGATGAAATGTGTAGATGTGGAAGAACTTCTGGAAGGTATAGTAACA
GATGAAACCGTGAAGGCTAGGCTTTGGCTGGCAATATTTGAGATTAAGGCAGGAAACTACCAATTGGCTT
ATGATTATGCCATGGGGGTATCTAGTGGAACGTCTCAAGAGATTGAAGAGGCTCGTATGCTGGCTCGGGA
GTGCAGAAGGCATATGTAGTGAAGTGAACATACACATAGCTATTCGTACTAAATGATATGAAATTTTTAT
AAATGCCAGGCTATATAGCTATTTAAAGTGACCATGGCAGAAGGATGAACCGAGGTAATACGGCTAGTAC
AAAAGCAACAAAGTTAGGAATACAATTTGAGAAACGAAGACCATAGAAAATACTTGTGCGATTGAACTTC
CTTCCAAAAAAAAAATAGCGTCAAAGAAAG
